Addgene plasmid #172653: pET-His6-SUMO-MproC145A
Purpose: Bacterial expression of SARS-CoV-2 Mpro C145A inactive mutant fused to SUMO
Depositing lab: Stephen Harrison. Depositing organization: Harvard Medical School. Publication: Recognition of Divergent Viral Substrates by the SARS-CoV-2 Main Protease. MacDonald EA, Frey G, Namchuk MN, Harrison SC, Hinshaw SM, Windsor IW. ACS Infect Dis. 2021 Sep 10;7(9):2591-2595. doi: 10.1021/acsinfecdis.1c00237. Epub 2021 Aug 26. PubMed 34437808.
Backbone
  Vector backbone: pET (https://www.addgene.org/29666/)
  Backbone manufacturer: Berkeley Macrolab
  Backbone size w/o insert (bp): 4786
  Total vector size (bp): 6010
  Vector type: Bacterial Expression
Growth in bacteria
  Bacterial resistance: Ampicillin, 100 μg/mL
  Growth temperature: 37°C
  Growth strain: DH5alpha
  Copy number: Low Copy
Gene/Insert
  Gene/Insert name: SARS-CoV-2 Mpro (alt name: 3CLpro)
  Species: Severe acute respiratory syndrome coronavirus 2
  Insert size (bp): 1224
  Mutation: Catalytic Cysteine 145 mutated to Alanine
  Entrez Gene: ORF1ab (a.k.a. GU280_gp01)
  Promoter: T7
  Tag / fusion protein: SUMO (N terminal on insert); 6xHis Tag (N terminal on backbone)
  Cloning method: Ligation Independent Cloning
  Sequencing primers: 5′ T7 forward; 3′ T7 reverse
Resource information
  A portion of this plasmid was derived from a plasmid made by: The original Mpro gene that was mutated for this construct was received from from Linlin Zhang, University of Lubeck (https://science.sciencemag.org/content/368/6489/409)
Terms and licenses: Academic/Nonprofit Terms; Industry Terms: Not Available to Industry
Depositor comments: SUMO fusion can be removed by cleavage with Ulp1 protease
How to cite: pET-His6-SUMO-MproC145A was a gift from Stephen Harrison (Addgene plasmid # 172653 ; http://n2t.net/addgene:172653 ; RRID:Addgene_172653)
