[The description below was written by a language model from this plasmid's Addgene catalogue record and pLannotate feature annotations shown in this document.]
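Description:
pET-His6-SUMO-MproC145A is a bacterial expression plasmid built on a pET-series ligation-independent cloning backbone for producing a catalytically dead form of the SARS-CoV-2 main protease (Mpro, also called 3CLpro) in E. coli. It is propagated through a ColE1/pBR322-type origin accompanied by the rop gene and bom region, consistent with the low copy number recorded in the catalogue, and is selected with ampicillin via the β-lactamase gene. The annotated tetracycline-resistance sequences are only fragments left over from the pBR322 lineage, so they should not be regarded as a functional marker. The catalogue gives a total size of about 6.0 kb, and the sequenced record is slightly shorter at 5,977 nt.

The expression cassette runs from a T7 promoter through the T7 gene 10 ribosome binding site into a single open reading frame encoding an N-terminal 6xHis tag, the yeast SMT3 SUMO domain and then the Mpro segment of the ORF1a polyprotein, ending before a T7 terminator. The automated annotation labels this viral segment with text about nsp10, but that is generic polyprotein entry wording; the catalogue identifies the insert as Mpro. A short match to a T7 gene 10B-derived solubility tag lies downstream of the coding region and is probably residual vector sequence. Cysteine 145, the catalytic nucleophile, is replaced by alanine, which inactivates the enzyme. Transcription requires T7 RNA polymerase, so expression depends on a host strain that supplies it. The His tag allows affinity purification, and the depositor notes that the SUMO fusion can be removed with Ulp1 protease. The associated publication concerns substrate recognition by Mpro, a setting in which an inactive protease is useful.
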