Features (pLannotate 1.2.2; 16 found; start..end, strand, type, name):
      1..19      +  promoter       T7 promoter: promoter for bacteriophage T7 RNA polymerase
    108..130     +  RBS            RBS: efficient ribosome binding site from bacteriophage T7 gene 10 (Olins and Rangwala, 1989)
    150..167     +  CDS            6xHis: 6xHis affinity tag
    186..478     +  CDS            SUMO (fragment): cleavable ubiquitin-like protein tag; S. cerevisiae SMT3 (truncated)
    480..1397    +  CDS            R1A_SARS2 (fragment) (sequence partly withheld): Experimental evidence at protein level: Swiss-Prot protein existence level 1. [Non-structural protein 10]: Plays a pivotal role in viral transcription by stimulating both nsp14 3'-5' exoribonuclease and nsp16 2'-O-methyltransferase activities. Therefore plays an essential role in viral mRNAs cap methylation. From Severe acute respiratory syndrome coronavirus 2 (2019-nCoV) (SARS-CoV-2).
   1464..1513    +  CDS            SET1 (fragment): solubility-enhancement tag derived from T7 phage gene 10B
   1521..1568    +  terminator     T7 terminator: transcription terminator for bacteriophage T7 RNA polymerase
   1594..1886    -  CDS            TcR (fragment): tetracycline efflux protein; tet; confers resistance to tetracycline
   1934..1962    -  promoter       tet promoter: E. coli promoter for tetracycline efflux protein gene
   2075..2179    +  promoter       AmpR promoter: bla
   2180..3040    +  CDS            AmpR: β-lactamase; bla; confers resistance to ampicillin, carbenicillin, and related antibiotics
   3211..3799    +  rep_origin     ori: high-copy-number ColE1/pMB1/pBR322/pUC origin of replication
   3985..4124    -  misc_feature   bom: basis of mobility region from pBR322
   4226..4417    -  CDS            rop: Rop protein, which maintains plasmids at low copy number; rop
   4434..4814    +  CDS            YPB1_ECOLX: Protein predicted: Swiss-Prot protein existence level 4. From Escherichia coli.
   5056..5956    -  CDS            TcR (fragment): tetracycline efflux protein; tet; confers resistance to tetracycline
>Addgene plasmid #172653 | pET-His6-SUMO-MproC145A | addgene full sequence | sequence record 370049 | Addgene NGS Result
TAATACGACTCACTATAGGGAGACCACAACGGTTTCCCTCTAGTGCCGGCTCCGGAGAGCTCTTTAATTA
AGCGGCCGCCCTGCAGGACTCGAGTTCTAGAAATAATTTTGTTTAACTTTAAGAAGGAGATATACATATG
AAATCTTCTCACCATCACCATCACCATGGTTCTTCTATGGCTAGCATGTCGGACTCAGAAGTCAATCAAG
AAGCTAAGCCAGAGGTCAAGCCAGAAGTCAAGCCTGAGACTCACATCAATTTAAAGGTGTCCGATGGATC
TTCAGAGATCTTCTTCAAGATCAAAAAGACCACTCCTTTAAGAAGGCTGATGGAAGCGTTCGCTAAAAGA
CAGGGTAAGGAAATGGACTCCTTAAGATTCTTGTACGACGGTATTAGAATTCAAGCTGATCAGACCCCTG
AAGATTTGGACATGGAGGATAACGATATTATTGAGGCTCACAGAGAACAGATTGGTGGG
[912 nt withheld, positions 480-1391]
TTTCAGTAATAGCGGATCCGAATTCGAGCGCCACCTGGTGGCCGGCCGGTACCACGCGTGCGCGCTGATC
CGGCTGCTAACAAAGCCCGAAAGGAAGCTGAGTTGGCTGCTGCCACCGCTGAGCAATAACTAGCATAACC
CCTTGGGGCCTCTAAACGGGTCTTGAGGGGTTTTTTGCTGAAAGGAGGAACTATATCCGGATATCCACAG
GACGGGTGTGGTCGCCATGATCGCGTAGTCGATAGTGGCTCCAAGTAGCGAAGCGAGCAGGACTGGGCGG
CGGCCAAAGCGGTCGGACAGTGCTCCGAGAACGGGTGCGCATAGAAATTGCATCAACGCATATAGCGCTA
GCAGCACGCCATAGTGACTGGCGATGCTGTCGGAATGGACGATATCCCGCAAGAGGCCCGGCAGTACCGG
CATAACCAAGCCTATGCCTACAGCATCCAGGGTGACGGTGCCGAGGATGACGATGAGCGCATTGTTAGAT
TTCATACACGGTGCCTGACTGCGTTAGCAATTTAACTGTGATAAACTACCGCATTAAAGCTTATCGATGA
TAAGCTGTCAAACATGAGAATTCTTGAAGACGAAAGGGCCTCGTGATACGCCTATTTTTATAGGTTAATG
TCATGATAATAATGGTTTCTTAGACGTCAGGTGGCACTTTTCGGGGAAATGTGCGCGGAACCCCTATTTG
TTTATTTTTCTAAATACATTCAAATATGTATCCGCTCATGAGACAATAACCCTGATAAATGCTTCAATAA
CATTGAAAAAGGAAGAGTATGAGTATTCAACATTTCCGTGTCGCCCTTATTCCCTTTTTTGCGGCATTTT
GCCTTCCTGTTTTTGCTCACCCAGAAACGCTGGTGAAAGTAAAAGATGCTGAAGATCAGTTGGGTGCACG
AGTGGGTTACATCGAACTGGATCTCAACAGCGGTAAGATCCTTGAGAGTTTTCGCCCCGAAGAACGTTTT
CCAATGATGAGCACTTTTAAAGTTCTGCTATGTGGCGCGGTATTATCCCGTGTTGACGCCGGGCAAGAGC
AACTCGGTCGCCGCATACACTATTCTCAGAATGACTTGGTTGAGTACTCACCAGTCACAGAAAAGCATCT
TACGGATGGCATGACAGTAAGAGAATTATGCAGTGCTGCCATAACCATGAGTGATAACACTGCGGCCAAC
TTACTTCTGACAACGATCGGAGGACCGAAGGAGCTAACCGCTTTTTTGCACAACATGGGGGATCATGTAA
CTCGCCTTGATCGTTGGGAACCGGAGCTGAATGAAGCCATACCAAACGACGAGCGTGACACCACGATGCC
TGCAGCAATGGCAACAACGTTGCGCAAACTATTAACTGGCGAACTACTTACTCTAGCTTCCCGGCAACAA
TTAATAGACTGGATGGAGGCGGATAAAGTTGCAGGACCACTTCTGCGCTCGGCCCTTCCGGCTGGCTGGT
TTATTGCTGATAAATCTGGAGCCGGTGAGCGTGGGTCTCGCGGTATCATTGCAGCACTGGGGCCAGATGG
TAAGCCCTCCCGTATCGTAGTTATCTACACGACGGGGAGTCAGGCAACTATGGATGAACGAAATAGACAG
ATCGCTGAGATAGGTGCCTCACTGATTAAGCATTGGTAACTGTCAGACCAAGTTTACTCATATATACTTT
AGATTGATTTAAAACTTCATTTTTAATTTAAAAGGATCTAGGTGAAGATCCTTTTTGATAATCTCATGAC
CAAAATCCCTTAACGTGAGTTTTCGTTCCACTGAGCGTCAGACCCCGTAGAAAAGATCAAAGGATCTTCT
TGAGATCCTTTTTTTCTGCGCGTAATCTGCTGCTTGCAAACAAAAAAACCACCGCTACCAGCGGTGGTTT
GTTTGCCGGATCAAGAGCTACCAACTCTTTTTCCGAAGGTAACTGGCTTCAGCAGAGCGCAGATACCAAA
TACTGTCCTTCTAGTGTAGCCGTAGTTAGGCCACCACTTCAAGAACTCTGTAGCACCGCCTACATACCTC
GCTCTGCTAATCCTGTTACCAGTGGCTGCTGCCAGTGGCGATAAGTCGTGTCTTACCGGGTTGGACTCAA
GACGATAGTTACCGGATAAGGCGCAGCGGTCGGGCTGAACGGGGGGTTCGTGCACACAGCCCAGCTTGGA
GCGAACGACCTACACCGAACTGAGATACCTACAGCGTGAGCTATGAGAAAGCGCCACGCTTCCCGAAGGG
AGAAAGGCGGACAGGTATCCGGTAAGCGGCAGGGTCGGAACAGGAGAGCGCACGAGGGAGCTTCCAGGGG
GAAACGCCTGGTATCTTTATAGTCCTGTCGGGTTTCGCCACCTCTGACTTGAGCGTCGATTTTTGTGATG
CTCGTCAGGGGGGCGGAGCCTATGGAAAAACGCCAGCAACGCGGCCTTTTTACGGTTCCTGGCCTTTTGC
TGGCCTTTTGCTCACATGTTCTTTCCTGCGTTATCCCCTGATTCTGTGGATAACCGTATTACCGCCTTTG
AGTGAGCTGATACCGCTCGCCGCAGCCGAACGACCGAGCGCAGCGAGTCAGTGAGCGAGGAAGCGGAAGA
GCGCCTGATGCGGTATTTTCTCCTTACGCATCTGTGCGGTATTTCACACCGCAATGGTGCACTCTCAGTA
CAATCTGCTCTGATGCCGCATAGTTAAGCCAGTATACACTCCGCTATCGCTACGTGACTGGGTCATGGCT
GCGCCCCGACACCCGCCAACACCCGCTGACGCGCCCTGACGGGCTTGTCTGCTCCCGGCATCCGCTTACA
GACAAGCTGTGACCGTCTCCGGGAGCTGCATGTGTCAGAGGTTTTCACCGTCATCACCGAAACGCGCGAG
GCAGCTGCGGTAAAGCTCATCAGCGTGGTCGTGAAGCGATTCACAGATGTCTGCCTGTTCATCCGCGTCC
AGCTCGTTGAGTTTCTCCAGAAGCGTTAATGTCTGGCTTCTGATAAAGCGGGCCATGTTAAGGGCGGTTT
TTTCCTGTTTGGTCACTGATGCCTCCGTGTAAGGGGGATTTCTGTTCATGGGGGTAATGATACCGATGAA
ACGAGAGAGGATGCTCACGATACGGGTTACTGATGATGAACATGCCCGGTTACTGGAACGTTGTGAGGGT
AAACAACTGGCGGTATGGATGCGGCGGGACCAGAGAAAAATCACTCAGGGTCAATGCCAGCGCTTCGTTA
ATACAGATGTAGGTGTTCCACAGGGTAGCCAGCAGCATCCTGCGATGCAGATCCGGAACATAATGGTGCA
GGGCGCTGACTTCCGCGTTTCCAGACTTTACGAAACACGGAAACCGAAGACCATTCATGTTGTTGCTCAG
GTCGCAGACGTTTTGCAGCAGCAGTCGCTTCACGTTCGCTCGCGTATCGGTGATTCATTCTGCTAACCAG
TAAGGCAACCCCGCCAGCCTAGCCGGGTCCTCAACGACAGGAGCACGATCATGCGCACCCGTGGCCAGGA
CCCAACGCTGCCCGAGATGCGCCGCGTGCGGCTGCTGGAGATGGCGGACGCGATGGATATGTTCTGCCAA
GGGTTGGTTTGCGCATTCACAGTTCTCCGCAAGAATTGATTGGCTCCAATTCTTGGAGTGGTGAATCCGT
TAGCGAGGTGCCGCCGGCTTCCATTCAGGTCGAGGTGGCCCGGCTCCATGCACCGCGACGCAACGCGGGG
AGGCAGACAAGGTATAGGGCGGCGCCTACAATCCATGCCAACCCGTTCCATGTGCTCGCCGAGGCGGCAT
AAATCGCCGTGACGATCAGCGGTCCAATGATCGAAGTTAGGCTGGTAAGAGCCGCGAGCGATCCTTGAAG
CTGTCCCTGATGGTCGTCATCTACCTGCCTGGACAGCATGGCCTGCAACGCGGGCATCCCGATGCCGCCG
GAAGCGAGAAGAATCATAATGGGGAAGGCCATCCAGCCTCGCGTCGCGAACGCCAGCAAGACGTAGCCCA
GCGCGTCGGCCGCCATGCCGGCGATAATGGCCTGCTTCTCGCCGAAACGTTTGGTGGCGGGACCAGTGAC
GAAGGCTTGAGCGAGGGCGTGCAAGATTCCGAATACCGCAAGCGACAGGCCGATCATCGTCGCGCTCCAG
CGAAAGCGGTCCTCGCCGAAAATGACCCAGAGCGCTGCCGGCACCTGTCCTACGAGTTGCATGATAAAGA
AGACAGTCATAAGTGCGGCGACGATAGTCATGCCCCGCGCCCACCGGAAGGAGCTGACTGGGTTGAAGGC
TCTCAAGGGCATCGGTCGACGCTCTCCCTTATGCGACTCCTGCATTAGGAAGCAGCCCAGTAGTAGGTTG
AGGCCGTTGAGCACCGCCGCCGCAAGGAATGGTGCATGCAAGGAGATGGCGCCCAACAGTCCCCCGGCCA
CGGGGCCTGCCACCATACCCACGCCGAAACAAGCGCTCATGAGCCCGAAGTGGCGAGCCCGATCTTCCCC
ATCGGTGATGTCGGCGATATAGGCGCCAGCAACCGCACCTGTGGCGCCGGTGATGCCGGCCACGATGCGT
CCGGCGTAGAGGATCGAGATCTCGATCCCGCGAAAT
