>Addgene plasmid #172653 | pET-His6-SUMO-MproC145A | depositor partial sequence | sequence record 334937 | SUMO-Mpro C145A coding sequence codon optimized for E.coli expression, doesn't include 3' 6xHis tag
AAGCGGCCGCCCTGCAGGACTCGAGTTCTAGAAATAATTTTGTTTAACTTTAAGAAGGAGATATACATAT
GAAATCTTCTCACCATCACCATCACCATGGTTCTTCTATGGCTAGCATGTCGGACTCAGAAGTCAATCAA
GAAGCTAAGCCAGAGGTCAAGCCAGAAGTCAAGCCTGAGACTCACATCAATTTAAAGGTGTCCGATGGAT
CTTCAGAGATCTTCTTCAAGATCAAAAAGACCACTCCTTTAAGAAGGCTGATGGAAGCGTTCGCTAAAAG
ACAGGGTAAGGAAATGGACTCCTTAAGATTCTTGTACGACGGTATTAGAATTCAAGCTGATCAGACCCCT
GAAGATTTGGACATGGAGGATAACGATATTATTGAGGCTCACAGAGAACAGATTGGTGGG
[912 nt withheld, positions 411-1322]
TTTCAGTAATAGCGGATCCGAATTCGAGCGCCACCTGGTGGCCGGCCGGTACCACGCGTGCGCGCTGATC
CGGCTGCTAACAAAGCCCGAAAG
